Addgene plasmid #179799: pPOTv6-hygro-3Ty:mNG:3Ty
Purpose: Trypanosoma brucei PCR only tagging (pPOT) vector for endogenous gene tagging
Depositing lab: Samuel Dean & Keith Gull. Depositing organization: University of Oxford. Publication: A comprehensive toolkit for protein localization and functional analysis in trypanosomatids. Paterou A, Saez Conde J, Tyc J, Sunter JD, Vaughan S, Gull K, Dean S. Open Biol. 2025 Apr;15(4):240361. doi: 10.1098/rsob.240361. Epub 2025 Apr 2. PubMed 40169015.
Backbone
  Vector backbone: pPOT
  Vector type: Unspecified
Growth in bacteria
  Bacterial resistance: Ampicillin, 100 μg/mL
  Growth temperature: 37°C
  Growth strain: NEB Stable
  Copy number: High Copy
Gene/Insert
  Gene/Insert name: mNG
  Species: Synthetic
  Promoter: read through
  Cloning method: Restriction Enzyme; 5′ cloning site HindIII (not destroyed); 3′ cloning site BamHI (not destroyed)
  Sequencing primers: 5′ cTATGGGTTCTGGTAGTG; 3′ cTTAACTACCCGATCCTG
Terms and licenses: Academic/Nonprofit Terms; Industry Terms: Not Available to Industry
Depositor comments: Please visit https://doi.org/10.1101/2023.04.21.537815 for bioRxiv preprint.
How to cite: pPOTv6-hygro-3Ty:mNG:3Ty was a gift from Samuel Dean & Keith Gull (Addgene plasmid # 179799 ; http://n2t.net/addgene:179799 ; RRID:Addgene_179799)
