[The description below was written by a language model from this plasmid's Addgene catalogue record and pLannotate feature annotations shown in this document.]
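Description:
pPOTv6-hygro-3Ty:mNG:3Ty is a template plasmid from the pPOT ("PCR only tagging") series for endogenous gene tagging in Trypanosoma brucei. It is not designed to be expressed from the plasmid itself. Instead, it supplies a tag-plus-marker module that is amplified by PCR, normally with long primers carrying homology to the target locus, and the product is transfected so that it integrates by homologous recombination. In E. coli the roughly 7 kb plasmid is maintained by a high-copy ColE1/pUC-type origin and selected with ampicillin through the bla gene. The rest of the backbone is typical cloning-vector material: an f1 origin, lacZα and lacI fragments, the lac promoter/operator region, and flanking T7 and SP6 phage promoters.

The payload is mNeonGreen, a bright, fast-maturing monomeric green/yellow fluorescent protein. The construct name indicates that it is flanked on each side by triple Ty epitope tags, although these were not picked up by the automated annotation. The mNG segment is bounded by retained HindIII and BamHI sites. Two copies of the hygromycin phosphotransferase gene (hph) are annotated, one upstream and one downstream of mNeonGreen. This layout is consistent with using a single template for either N- or C-terminal tagging, amplifying marker-then-tag or tag-then-marker as needed, though the record does not state this explicitly. The promoter is recorded as "read through", meaning expression of the tagged gene and the marker depends on transcription at the integrated locus rather than on a dedicated promoter. The intergenic RNA-processing sequences are not annotated. The stated use is endogenous tagging, which allows fluorescence localisation and Ty-epitope detection of the tagged protein.
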