Features (pLannotate 1.2.2; 15 found; start..end, strand, type, name):
    171..1193    +  CDS            hph: KHYB_ECOLX - Experimental evidence at protein level: Swiss-Prot protein existence level 1. The aminoglycoside phosphotransferases achieve inactivation of their antibiotic substrates by phosphorylation. Only phosphorylates hygromycin and closely related compounds such as demethyl analogs and destomycin. From Escherichia coli.
   1692..2399    +  CDS            mNeonGreen: mNeonGreen is a basic (constitutively fluorescent) green/yellow fluorescent protein published in 2013, derived from Branchiostoma lanceolatum. It is reported to be a very rapidly-maturing monomer with moderate acid sensitivity.
   2904..3926    +  CDS            hph: KHYB_ECOLX - Experimental evidence at protein level: Swiss-Prot protein existence level 1. The aminoglycoside phosphotransferases achieve inactivation of their antibiotic substrates by phosphorylation. Only phosphorylates hygromycin and closely related compounds such as demethyl analogs and destomycin. From Escherichia coli.
   4122..4140    -  promoter       SP6 promoter: promoter for bacteriophage SP6 RNA polymerase
   4182..4198    -  protein_bind   lac operator: The lac repressor binds to the lac operator to inhibit transcription in E. coli. This inhibition can be relieved by adding lactose or isopropyl-β-D-thiogalactopyranoside (IPTG). lac repressor encoded by lacI
   4206..4236    -  promoter       lac promoter: promoter for the E. coli lac operon
   4251..4272    -  protein_bind   CAP binding site: CAP binding activates transcription in the presence of cAMP. E. coli catabolite activator protein
   4285..4377    -  CDS            lacI (fragment): lac repressor; lacI; The lac repressor binds to the lac operator to inhibit transcription in E. coli. This inhibition can be relieved by adding lactose or isopropyl-β-D-thiogalactopyranoside (IPTG).
   4560..5148    -  rep_origin     ori: high-copy-number ColE1/pMB1/pBR322/pUC origin of replication
   5319..6179    -  CDS            AmpR: β-lactamase; bla; confers resistance to ampicillin, carbenicillin, and related antibiotics
   6180..6284    -  promoter       AmpR promoter: bla
   6311..6361    +  misc_feature   bom (fragment): basis of mobility region from pBR322
   6362..6817    -  rep_origin     f1 ori (sequence partly withheld): f1 bacteriophage origin of replication; arrow indicates direction of (+) strand synthesis
   6821..6978    -  CDS            lacZα (fragment): LacZα fragment of β-galactosidase; lacZ fragment
   6981..2       +  promoter       T7 promoter (across the origin): promoter for bacteriophage T7 RNA polymerase
>Addgene plasmid #179799 | pPOTv6-hygro-3Ty:mNG:3Ty | addgene full sequence | sequence record 355731 | Addgene NGS Result
GGGCGAATTGGGCCCGTATAATGCAGACCTGCTGCAAGCTAGGGGCACAGCAAGGTCTTCTGAAATTCAT
GTTTTTTTTTTTTTTACTCTGCATTGCAGTCTCCGCTCTTATTTAGTTTTGCTTTACGTAAGGTCTCGTT
GCTGCCATAAAATAAGCTCTAGTGGAATTCATGAAAAAGCCTGAACTCACCGCGACGTCTGTCGAGAAGT
TTCTGATCGAAAAGTTCGACAGCGTCTCCGACCTGATGCAGCTCTCGGAGGGCGAAGAATCTCGTGCTTT
CAGCTTCGATGTAGGAGGGCGTGGATATGTCCTGCGGGTAAATAGCTGCGCCGATGGTTTCTACAAAGAT
CGTTATGTTTATCGGCACTTTGCATCGGCCGCGCTCCCGATTCCGGAAGTGCTTGACATTGGGGAATTTA
GCGAGAGCCTGACCTATTGCATCTCCCGCCGTGCACAGGGTGTCACGTTGCAAGACCTGCCTGAAACCGA
ACTGCCCGCTGTTCTGCAGCCGGTCGCGGAGGCAATGGATGCGATCGCTGCGGCCGATCTTAGCCAGACG
AGCGGGTTCGGCCCATTCGGACCGCAAGGAATCGGTCAATACACTACATGGCGTGATTTTATATGCGCGA
TTGCTGATCCCCATGTGTATCACTGGCAAACTGTGATGGACGACACCGTCAGTGCGTCCGTCGCGCAGGC
TCTCGATGAGCTGATGCTTTGGGCCGAGGACTGCCCCGAAGTCCGGCACCTCGTGCACGCGGATTTCGGC
TCCAACAATGTCCTGACGGACAATGGCCGCATAACAGCGGTCATTGACTGGAGCGAGGCGATGTTCGGGG
ATTCCCAATACGAGGTCGCCAACATCTTCTTCTGGAGGCCGTGGTTGGCTTGTATGGAGCAGCAGACGCG
CTACTTCGAGCGGAGGCATCCGGAGCTTGCAGGATCGCCTCGGCTCCGGGCGTATATGCTCCGCATTGGT
CTTGACCAACTCTATCAGAGCTTGGTTGACGGCAATTTCGATGATGCAGCTTGGGCGCAGGGTCGATGCG
ACGCAATCGTCCGATCCGGAGCCGGGACTGTCGGGCGTACACAAATCGCCCGCAGAAGCGCGGCCGTCTG
GACCGATGGCTGTGTAGAAGTACTCGCCGATAGTGGAAACCGACGCCCCAGCACTCGTCCGAGGGCAAAG
GAATAGCCATGGTGCCCATTTAGTTGGCCTTTCCCTTGTCTCGTGTCTTTTCCGTGGAAAGGTTCCCGGA
GTAATCTGATGGCACAGCAGGGAGGTGCGCCTGCAGGTTGGTTAGGAAGGGGGGATGATGTAAAAGAAGA
AAATGGGGGGATTCGAGCCCCACGCGTTGCTCAAGCTGTGTAGCGCAGGCGTTTCCTTACATATTTCTCT
AACAGGCACGGAAGCCTAACAAATACACTTGGCTTATTTTTTTGCCCCCTCATGTCTTGTACAAATATTT
GCGATAGCTTAGCTATCAGCCACATTAATCAAACAAGTATACCAACAAGCCCGAAAACAGAAACTCAACT
GCAACGGGTACCTATGGGTTCTGGTAGTGGTTCCGGTTCCGGTTCTGAGGTACACACAAACCAGGACCCA
CTGGACGGCTCCGAGGTGCATACCAATCAAGATCCGCTGGACGGCTCTGAAGTTCACACCAATCAAGATC
CCTTGGATAAGCTTGTCTCGAAAGGTGAGGAAGACAATATGGCCAGCTTGCCAGCAACGCACGAGCTTCA
TATATTTGGGTCGATCAACGGTGTGGATTTCGACATGGTGGGTCAAGGCACAGGTAATCCTAATGACGGG
TATGAAGAACTCAATTTGAAGAGCACTAAGGGAGATCTCCAGTTTTCCCCGTGGATTCTTGTGCCGCATA
TTGGTTATGGTTTTCATCAGTACTTACCATACCCCGATGGAATGTCGCCCTTCCAAGCAGCTATGGTGGA
CGGCTCGGGGTATCAAGTACATCGCACCATGCAATTTGAGGACGGAGCATCCCTCACCGTAAACTACCGC
TATACGTATGAGGGGAGCCACATAAAAGGTGAGGCTCAAGTTAAAGGCACAGGCTTCCCAGCTGACGGCC
CGGTCATGACCAATTCATTAACCGCTGCTGATTGGTGCCGTTCTAAGAAGACCTACCCTAACGACAAGAC
GATCATTAGTACTTTTAAGTGGAGTTATACCACAGGAAACGGAAAGCGGTATCGAAGCACTGCTCGAACA
ACCTACACATTTGCGAAGCCAATGGCCGCGAACTACTTGAAGAACCAGCCAATGTATGTGTTTCGAAAAA
CGGAACTGAAGCATTCGAAAACCGAGCTTAATTTTAAAGAGTGGCAGAAGGCGTTTACAGACGTGATGGG
GATGGACGAATTGTATAAGGGATCCGAGGTACATACAAATCAGGACCCCCTCGATGGTAGTGAAGTCCAT
ACAAATCAGGACCCGCTGGATGGCTCAGAGGTTCATACGAACCAAGATCCTCTTGATGGATCAGGATCTG
GATCAGGATCGGGTAGTTAAGAGCTCCGCTGCGCTTAAATGTCTTTCATTATAATCAATGTATAACCTTT
ATGTAGTATTTCAATCTATGCCGCTGTGTACGTGCACTGCGGTGCCTATCCTTCGGCATTAGAGAGTCAC
TGTTTGTGTAGATCGTAGCTGCATGTCTGACATCTGGTTCATTAGTGCCGTTTTGAGTCTGCACTGTTGT
GCAACTTGATATTCATCACTGCACACCAACCGTGTGTTTCCTCCTTTGGGTGCACCCTTTAATCCTTGTC
TTCTCCTTTTTTGTCTCTTTCCCCCTCGAAAAGGTGTCAAACTACTGCCGCATAAACTACGGTTATCCCA
AATTTAAGAGAAAGCAATAAAGCATCAGCTAGCATGAAAAAGCCTGAACTCACCGCGACGTCTGTCGAGA
AGTTTCTGATCGAAAAGTTCGACAGCGTCTCCGACCTGATGCAGCTCTCGGAGGGCGAAGAATCTCGTGC
TTTCAGCTTCGATGTAGGAGGGCGTGGATATGTCCTGCGGGTAAATAGCTGCGCCGATGGTTTCTACAAA
GATCGTTATGTTTATCGGCACTTTGCATCGGCCGCGCTCCCGATTCCGGAAGTGCTTGACATTGGGGAAT
TTAGCGAGAGCCTGACCTATTGCATCTCCCGCCGTGCACAGGGTGTCACGTTGCAAGACCTGCCTGAAAC
CGAACTGCCCGCTGTTCTGCAGCCGGTCGCGGAGGCAATGGATGCGATCGCTGCGGCCGATCTTAGCCAG
ACGAGCGGGTTCGGCCCATTCGGACCGCAAGGAATCGGTCAATACACTACATGGCGTGATTTTATATGCG
CGATTGCTGATCCCCATGTGTATCACTGGCAAACTGTGATGGACGACACCGTCAGTGCGTCCGTCGCGCA
GGCTCTCGATGAGCTGATGCTTTGGGCCGAGGACTGCCCCGAAGTCCGGCACCTCGTGCACGCGGATTTC
GGCTCCAACAATGTCCTGACGGACAATGGCCGCATAACAGCGGTCATTGACTGGAGCGAGGCGATGTTCG
GGGATTCCCAATACGAGGTCGCCAACATCTTCTTCTGGAGGCCGTGGTTGGCTTGTATGGAGCAGCAGAC
GCGCTACTTCGAGCGGAGGCATCCGGAGCTTGCAGGATCGCCTCGGCTCCGGGCGTATATGCTCCGCATT
GGTCTTGACCAACTCTATCAGAGCTTGGTTGACGGCAATTTCGATGATGCAGCTTGGGCGCAGGGTCGAT
GCGACGCAATCGTCCGATCCGGAGCCGGGACTGTCGGGCGTACACAAATCGCCCGCAGAAGCGCGGCCGT
CTGGACCGATGGCTGTGTAGAAGTACTCGCCGATAGTGGAAACCGACGCCCCAGCACTCGTCCGAGGGCA
AAGGAATAGCTCGAGTGCCCATTTAGTTGGCTTTTCCCTTGTCTCGTGTCTTTTCCGTGGAAAGGTTCCC
GGAGTAATCTGATGGCACAGCAGGGAGGTGCGCCTGCAGGTTGGTTAGGAAGGGGGGATGATGTAAAAGA
AGAAAATGGGGGGATTCGAGCCCCGCACAGGTCTCTCAAATTGGATGCATAGCTTGAGTATTCTATAGTG
TCACCTAAATAGCTTGGCGTAATCATGGTCATAGCTGTTTCCTGTGTGAAATTGTTATCCGCTCACAATT
CCACACAACATACGAGCCGGAAGCATAAAGTGTAAAGCCTGGGGTGCCTAATGAGTGAGCTAACTCACAT
TAATTGCGTTGCGCTCACTGCCCGCTTTCCAGTCGGGAAACCTGTCGTGCCAGCTGCATTAATGAATCGG
CCAACGCGCGGGGAGAGGCGGTTTGCGTATTGGGCGCTCTTCCGCTTCCTCGCTCACTGACTCGCTGCGC
TCGGTCGTTCGGCTGCGGCGAGCGGTATCAGCTCACTCAAAGGCGGTAATACGGTTATCCACAGAATCAG
GGGATAACGCAGGAAAGAACATGTGAGCAAAAGGCCAGCAAAAGGCCAGGAACCGTAAAAAGGCCGCGTT
GCTGGCGTTTTTCCATAGGCTCCGCCCCCCTGACGAGCATCACAAAAATCGACGCTCAAGTCAGAGGTGG
CGAAACCCGACAGGACTATAAAGATACCAGGCGTTTCCCCCTGGAAGCTCCCTCGTGCGCTCTCCTGTTC
CGACCCTGCCGCTTACCGGATACCTGTCCGCCTTTCTCCCTTCGGGAAGCGTGGCGCTTTCTCATAGCTC
ACGCTGTAGGTATCTCAGTTCGGTGTAGGTCGTTCGCTCCAAGCTGGGCTGTGTGCACGAACCCCCCGTT
CAGCCCGACCGCTGCGCCTTATCCGGTAACTATCGTCTTGAGTCCAACCCGGTAAGACACGACTTATCGC
CACTGGCAGCAGCCACTGGTAACAGGATTAGCAGAGCGAGGTATGTAGGCGGTGCTACAGAGTTCTTGAA
GTGGTGGCCTAACTACGGCTACACTAGAAGAACAGTATTTGGTATCTGCGCTCTGCTGAAGCCAGTTACC
TTCGGAAAAAGAGTTGGTAGCTCTTGATCCGGCAAACAAACCACCGCTGGTAGCGGTGGTTTTTTTGTTT
GCAAGCAGCAGATTACGCGCAGAAAAAAAGGATCTCAAGAAGATCCTTTGATCTTTTCTACGGGGTCTGA
CGCTCAGTGGAACGAAAACTCACGTTAAGGGATTTTGGTCATGAGATTATCAAAAAGGATCTTCACCTAG
ATCCTTTTAAATTAAAAATGAAGTTTTAAATCAATCTAAAGTATATATGAGTAAACTTGGTCTGACAGTT
ACCAATGCTTAATCAGTGAGGCACCTATCTCAGCGATCTGTCTATTTCGTTCATCCATAGTTGCCTGACT
CCCCGTCGTGTAGATAATTACGATACGGGAGGGCTTACCATCTGGCCCCAGTGCTGCAATGATACCGCGA
GACCCACGCTCACCGGCTCCAGATTTATCAGCAATAAACCAGCCAGCCGGAAGGGCCGAGCGCAGAAGTG
GTCCTGCAACTTTATCCGCCTCCATCCAGTCTATTAATTGTTGCCGGGAAGCTAGAGTAAGTAGTTCGCC
AGTTAATAGTTTGCGCAACGTTGTTGCCATTGCTACAGGCATCGTGGTGTCACGCTCGTCGTTTGGTATG
GCTTCATTCAGCTCCGGTTCCCAACGATCAAGGCGAGTTACATGATCCCCCATGTTGTGCAAAAAAGCGG
TTAGCTCCTTCGGTCCTCCGATCGTTGTCAGAAGTAAGTTGGCCGCAGTGTTATCACTCATGGTTATGGC
AGCACTGCATAATTCTCTTACTGTCATGCCATCCGTAAGATGCTTTTCTGTGACTGGTGAGTACTCAACC
AAGTCATTCTGAGAATAGTGTATGCGGCGACCGAGTTGCTCTTGCCCGGCGTCAATACGGGATAATACCG
CGCCACATAGCAGAACTTTAAAAGTGCTCATCATTGGAAAACGTTCTTCGGGGCGAAAACTCTCAAGGAT
CTTACCGCTGTTGAGATCCAGTTCGATGTAACCCACTCGTGCACCCAACTGATCTTCAGCATCTTTTACT
TTCACCAGCGTTTCTGGGTGAGCAAAAACAGGAAGGCAAAATGCCGCAAAAAAGGGAATAAGGGCGACAC
GGAAATGTTGAATACTCATACTCTTCCTTTTTCAATATTATTGAAGCATTTATCAGGGTTATTGTCTCAT
GAGCGGATACATATTTGAATGTATTTAGAAAAATAAACAAATAGGGGTTCCGCGCACATTTCCCCGAAAA
GTGCCACCTGATGCGGTGTGAAATACCGCACAGATGCGTAAGGAGAAAATACCGCATCAGGAAATTGTAA
GCGTTAATATTTTGTTAAAATTCGCGTTAAATTTTTGTTAAATCAGCTCATTTTTTAACCAATAGGCCGA
AATCGGCAAAATCCCTTATAAATCAAAAGAATAGACCGAGATAGGGT
[37 nt withheld, positions 6488-6524]
AAAGAACGTGGACTCCAACGTCAAAGG
[49 nt withheld, positions 6552-6600]
T
[91 nt withheld, positions 6602-6692]
G
[98 nt withheld, positions 6694-6791]
ACTTAATGCGCCGCTACAGGGCGCGTCCATTCGCCATTCAGGCTGCGCAACTGTTGGGAAGGGCGATCGG
TGCGGGCCTCTTCGCTATTACGCCAGCTGGCGAAAGGGGGATGTGCTGCAAGGCGATTAAGTTGGGTAAC
GCCAGGGTTTTCCCAGTCACGACGTTGTAAAACGACGGCCAGTGAATTGTAATACGACTCACTATA
